Addgene plasmid #230069: pMS05
Purpose: (Empty Backbone) Inducible Promoter (anhydrotetracycline-induced, tetO/tetR system), replicates via RepA; ermF, C-terminal 3x-FLAG, R6K ori, RP4 oriT
Depositing lab: Sean Crosson. Depositing organization: Michigan State University. Publication: Genetic- and culture-based tools for studying Bacteroides fragilis. Schnizlein MK, Dubey AA, Fiebig A, Crosson S. Microbiol Resour Announc. 2025 May 8;14(5):e0000625. doi: 10.1128/mra.00006-25. Epub 2025 Mar 25. PubMed 40130927.
Backbone
  Vector backbone: pMS05
  Backbone size (bp): 5854
  Vector type: Bacterial Expression, Synthetic Biology
  Promoter: anhydrotetracycline-inducible
  Selectable markers: Erythromycin
  Tag / fusion protein: 3xFLAG (C terminal on backbone)
Growth in bacteria
  Bacterial resistance: Ampicillin, 100 μg/mL
  Growth temperature: 37°C
  Growth strain: Pir1
  Growth instructions: 5 ug/mL erythromycin used for selection in B. fragilis.
  Copy number: Low Copy
Gene/Insert
  Cloning method: Restriction Enzyme
  Sequencing primers: 5′ TCCCTATCAGTGATAGAGACGAAAT; 3′ AACTCTTCGGGATGCAAAAATATGAAAA
Terms and licenses: Academic/Nonprofit Terms; Industry Terms: Not Available to Industry
How to cite: pMS05 was a gift from Sean Crosson (Addgene plasmid # 230069 ; http://n2t.net/addgene:230069 ; RRID:Addgene_230069)
