[The description below was written by a language model from this plasmid's Addgene catalogue record and pLannotate feature annotations shown in this document.]
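Description:
pMS05 is an empty-backbone, inducible expression vector of about 5.9 kb, built as an E. coli–Bacteroides shuttle plasmid for genetic work in Bacteroides fragilis. In E. coli it is maintained through the R6K γ origin, which fires only when the pi initiator protein is supplied in trans, so it must be propagated in a pir-expressing host. There it is kept at low copy under ampicillin selection, conferred by the β-lactamase gene. An RP4/IncP oriT, next to a traJ fragment, allows the plasmid to be mobilised by conjugation from a donor strain that provides the transfer functions. According to the catalogue entry, the plasmid replicates autonomously through RepA in the recipient and is selected with erythromycin via ermF. The automated feature table does not annotate a repA gene. A stretch of roughly 1.8 kb between ermF and the bla promoter is unannotated and may hold this replicon, but the record does not confirm that.

The expression module is a tetO/tetR system. A Tn10-derived TetR repressor is encoded on the strand opposite the cloning region and binds tet operator sites in the promoter. Transcription therefore stays off until anhydrotetracycline releases the repressor. The short hits labelled PLtetO-1 and H1-2O2 most likely reflect these shared operator sequences rather than the presence of those promoters, and the core promoter itself is not identified in the record. Genes are inserted by restriction cloning upstream of a 3xFLAG sequence carried on the backbone, producing C-terminally tagged proteins suitable for immunodetection or affinity capture. The short HK022 attP match is probably incidental. The vector is intended for titratable, plasmid-borne expression of tagged genes in B. fragilis.
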