Features (pLannotate 1.2.2; 11 found; start..end, strand, type, name):
      1..389     +  rep_origin     R6K γ ori: γ replication origin from E. coli plasmid R6K; requires the R6K initiator protein pi for replication
    419..1042    -  CDS            TetR: tetracycline repressor TetR; tetR from transposon Tn10; TetR binds to the tetracycline operator tetO to inhibit transcription. This inhibition can be relieved by adding tetracycline or doxycycline.
   1311..1331    -  promoter       PLtetO-1 promoter (fragment): modified phage lambda PL promoter with tet operator sites (Lutz and Bujard, 1997)
   1375..1394    +  promoter       H1-2O2 promoter (fragment): doxycycline-inducible variant of the human H1 RNA promoter (Henriksen et al., 2007)
   1605..1627    +  CDS            3xFLAG (fragment): three tandem FLAG® epitope tags
   1939..2736    +  CDS            ermF: ERMF_BACFG - Protein inferred from homology: Swiss-Prot protein existence level 3. Involved in erythromycin resistance. From Bacteroides fragilis.
   2759..2775    +  protein_bind   HK022 attP (fragment): attP; attachment site of phage HK022 HK022 integrase
   4568..4584    +  promoter       AmpR promoter (fragment): bla
   4585..5445    +  CDS            AmpR: β-lactamase; bla; confers resistance to ampicillin, carbenicillin, and related antibiotics
   5498..5543    -  CDS            traJ (fragment): oriT-recognizing protein; traJ
   5576..5685    -  oriT           oriT: incP origin of transfer
>Addgene plasmid #230069 | pMS05 | addgene full sequence | sequence record 476753 | Addgene NGS Result
GATCTGAAGATCAGCAGTTCAACCTGTTGATAGTACGTACTAAGCTCTCATGTTTCACGTACTAAGCTCT
CATGTTTAACGTACTAAGCTCTCATGTTTAACGAACTAAACCCTCATGGCTAACGTACTAAGCTCTCATG
GCTAACGTACTAAGCTCTCATGTTTCACGTACTAAGCTCTCATGTTTGAACAATAAAATTAATATAAATC
AGCAACTTAAATAGCCTCTAAGGTTTTAAGTTTTATAAGAAAAAAAAGAATATATAAGGCTTTTAAAGCT
TTTAAGGTTTAACGGTTGTGGACAACAAGCCAGGGATGTAACGCACTGAGAAGCCCTTAGAGCCTCTCAA
AGCAATTTTGAGTGACACAGGAACACTTAACGGCTGACATGGGAATTCTTCCCCTCCACCGCGGTGGCTT
AAGACCCACTTTCACATTTAAGTTGTTTTTCTAATCCGCATATGATCAATTCAAGGCCGAATAAGAAGGC
TGGCTCTGCACCTTGGTGATCAAATAATTCGATAGCTTGTCGTAATAATGGCGGCATACTATCAGTAGTA
GGTGTTTCCCTTTCTTCTTTAGCGACTTGATGCTCTTGATCTTCCAATACGCAACCTAAAGTAAAATGCC
CCACAGCGCTGAGTGCATATAATGCATTCTCTAGTGAAAAACCTTGTTGGCATAAAAAGGCTAATTGATT
TTCGAGAGTTTCATACTGTTTTTCTGTAGGCCGTGTACCTAAATGTACTTTTGCTCCATCGCGATGACTT
AGTAAAGCACATCTAAAACTTTTAGCGTTATTACGTAAAAAATCTTGCCAGCTTTCCCCTTCTAAAGGGC
AAAAGTGAGTATGGTGCCTATCTAACATCTCAATGGCTAAGGCGTCGAGCAAAGCCCGCTTATTTTTTAC
ATGCCAATACAATGTAGGCTGCTCTACACCTAGCTTCTGGGCGAGTTTACGGGTTGTTAAACCTTCGATT
CCGACCTCATTAAGCAGCTCTAATGCGCTGTTAATCACTTTACTTTTATCTAATCTAGACATATTCGTTT
AATATCATAAATAATTTATTTTATTTTAAAATGCGCGGGTGCAAAGGTAAGAGGTTTTATTTTAACTACC
AAATGTTTTCGGAAGTTTTTTCGCTTTTCTTTTTCTATCGTTTCTCAGACTCTCTTAGCGAAAGGGAAAG
AAGGTAAAGAAGAAAAACAAAACGCCTTTTCTTTTTTTGCACCCGCTTTCCAAGAGAAGAAAGCCTTGTT
AAATTGACTTAGTGTAAAAGCGCAGTACTGCTTGACCATAAGAACAAAAAAATCTCTATCACTGATAGGG
ATAAAGTTTGGAAGATAAAGCTAAAAGTTCTTATCTTTGCAGTCTCCCTATCAGTGATAGAGACGAAATA
AAGACATATAAAAGAAAAGACACCCCGGGCATGCCAGGATCCGAATTCGAGCTCGGCGCGCCTGCAGGTC
GACAAGCTTGCGGCCGCATAATGCTTAAGTCCATATGGCAGATCTCAATTGGATATCGGCCGGCCACGCG
ATCGCTGACGTCGGTACCCTCGAGTGACTACAAGGACCACGACGGCGACTATAAGGACCACGACATCGAC
TACAAGGATGACGACGACAAGTGAGGGCCCTATAATTTGGTGAATTGGAGTTATTTTCATATTTTTGCAT
CCCGAAGAGTTTCTCTTAAAGAGAGAAACATCTTTTGCATACCTTTTCCGACCGAATTTTTATGTCGTAA
AGAGGGGCTTTGCAGGGGGTGGACTCAGAAAGATGAGAATAGATGACTATTGTAGTTGAAACACATAGAA
AGTTGCTGATATACAGACCGATACGCATATCGGGATGAACCATGAGTACGTTCTTTTCTCAAAAAACATA
AATATTCGAAAAGAGATGCAATAAATTAAGGAGAGGTTATAGCTTAGCATGACAAAAAAGAAATTGCCCG
TTCGTTTTACGGGTCAGCACTTTACTATTGATAAAGTGCTAATAAAAGATGCAATAAGACAAGCAAATAT
AAGTAATCAGGATACGGTTTTAGATATTGGGGCAGGCAAGGGGTTTCTTACTGTTCATTTATTAAAAATC
GCCAACAATGTTGTTGCTATTGAAAACGACACAGCTTTGGTTGAACATTTACGAAAATTATTTTCTGATG
CCCGAAATGTTCAAGTTGTCGGTTGTGATTTTAGGAATTTTGCAGTTCCGAAATTTCCTTTCAAAGTGGT
GTCAAATATTCCTTATGGCATTACTTCCGATATTTTCAAAATCCTGATGTTTGAGAGTCTTGGAAATTTT
CTGGGAGGTTCCATTGTCCTTCAATTAGAACCTACACAAAAGTTATTTTCGAGGAAGCTTTACAATCCAT
ATACCGTTTTCTATCATACTTTTTTTGATTTGAAACTTGTCTATGAGGTAGGTCCTGAAAGTTTCTTGCC
ACCGCCAACTGTCAAATCAGCCCTGTTAAACATTAAAAGAAAACACTTATTTTTTGATTTTAAGTTTAAA
GCCAAATACTTAGCATTTATTTCCTATCTGTTAGAGAAACCTGATTTATCTGTAAAAACAGCTTTAAAGT
CGATTTTCAGGAAAAGTCAGGTCAGGTCAATTTCGGAAAAATTCGGTTTAAACCTTAATGCTCAAATTGT
TTGTTTGTCTCCAAGTCAATGGTTAAACTGTTTTTTGGAAATGCTGGAAGTTGTCCCTGAAAAATTTCAT
CCTTCGTAGGCATGCGGCGCTCCCCGACCGATGATTTTTAAGTGACTGATTTTGTGCTGTTTTGGGGGTA
TATTAAGAATAAAAGAAATAGAATAAGTTAAGTACTTGATACACAATATAGGGCATTTTCCATATTGGAA
ATTCTCATTTTCCAATCTAGAAAATACCGATTTCCTAATATGATACTAAATAGGAAAATAATATTTCCCT
TAATATTGTTTTTATGGAAAATAATAGTTTACTTTGTGGAGAATAATATTTCCCAAAAACATATCAAAAT
GGAAAATAAAAAAGCAGTTAAGTTAACCGATTTTCAAAAGAACGAAGAAAATCCTTTTATGAAACAAGCT
ATAGAAGGTATTGAAAATCATGTTGTTAAAAAGTATAAGAGTAATAGTGGTGGCGATAAGAGAGCTGTAG
TAGCTTTAGCCGACACTGAAACTGGAGAAGTGTTTAAGACTTCGTTTATCCGTCAAATAGAAGTAGATGA
AGAACAATTCACTAAATTGTATCTTTCTAACTTTGCTGCATTCTTTGACCTATCACAAGCAGCTATTCGG
GTTTTTGGTTACTTTATGACCTGCATGAAACCCAAAAATGATTTAATCATTTTCAATAGAAAAAAATGCC
TAGAATATACCAAATACAAAACAGACAAAGCCGTTTATAAAGGACTTGCAGAACTTGTAAAAGCTGAAAT
CATAGCCCGAGGACCAGCCGATAATCTTTGGTTTATTAATCCTCTGATAGTATTCAATGGTGACCGAGTG
ACATTTGCTAAAACATACGTTCGGAAAAAGACTTTAGCTGCCCAAAAGAAAGAAGAAGCAGAGAAACGAC
AATTATCACTTGGCTTTGATGAACAGTAACACTCCATTGAGTGAAGCTGCCGTTTGGTCGCTCCCCCTTT
GGGGGCGGGGGGGGATAGATAAAGTTCCTCTATGTAAAGTTATAATGGGGGATGAAAGGCAAGGTTCGCT
AACCTTACCCCGATTGTTTATGCTTCCCAGCATTCAATCTATCCCCGTTTATGGGTTTCTCTTTCACCCT
ACAAAGATAACCTCATGGGGGAAAAATGTCCAAGAATATGGGGTAAAAACTATCAAGTCGGTAGAAAATA
AGTATCTTTGAAGTACATTTTTAGTAGAGGTACTGGTGTGCCTAGGCGAAGCAGATAGGCAAAAATAAAG
CCGCTGGAGATGTCGGATGTCCGTCAATTAACTCCAGCGGCTTGTATTTTGGTAACTCTCCCGTATCGGT
CAGCTACCGTTTGGTCAGCAACAAAGGTAGTACTTTATTATCGCAAATCCAAATGTTTTTCCCTTTATTT
GTGCATTTACAAAACATTCACTAACTTCGCACCTATGCAGTATGGTGATAGCACACTAGCACCCTAAAGA
GTGCGTGTGTAAGGGGACAAGCCCCCTTAACCCCCTGTCAGCCGGCTGTCACCGGCTGTTATCGATTGTC
ACAAAAATGTTAACTTATGGGAGCAACAAGTATTCATGTACAAGCAGTGAAGCCGGGGAGCGAGATTCAC
AACTTTAGGGAAAAAGAGTTGGACTATGTTCGTCCCGAACTTAGTCATTTGAATGAAAGCTGGGTTGGAG
ATAGCATTTCCCATCGGCTGGAGAGTGCAAAACAAAGATGCTAGCATATAGCGACTTTTTTACAAAATGC
TAAAATTTGTTGATTTCCGTCAAGCAATTGTTGAGCAAAAATGTCTTTTACGATAAAATGATACCTCAAT
ATCAACTGTTTAGCAAAACGATATTTCTCTTAAAGAGAGAAACACCTTTTTGTTCACCAATCCCCGACTT
TTAATCCCGCGGCCATGATTGAAAAAGGAAGAGTATGAGTATTCAACATTTCCGTGTCGCCCTTATTCCC
TTTTTTGCGGCATTTTGCCTTCCTGTTTTTGCTCACCCAGAAACGCTGGTGAAAGTAAAAGATGCTGAAG
ATCAGTTGGGTGCACGAGTGGGTTACATCGAACTGGATCTCAACAGCGGTAAGATCCTTGAGAGTTTTCG
CCCCGAAGAACGTTTTCCAATGATGAGCACTTTTAAAGTTCTGCTATGTGGCGCGGTATTATCCCGTATT
GACGCCGGGCAAGAGCAACTCGGTCGCCGCATACACTATTCTCAGAATGACTTGGTTGAGTACTCACCAG
TCACAGAAAAGCATCTTACGGATGGCATGACAGTAAGAGAATTATGCAGTGCTGCCATAACCATGAGTGA
TAACACTGCGGCCAACTTACTTCTGACAACGATCGGAGGACCGAAGGAGCTAACCGCTTTTTTGCACAAC
ATGGGGGATCATGTAACTCGCCTTGATCGTTGGGAACCGGAGCTGAATGAAGCCATACCAAACGACGAGC
GTGACACCACGATGCCTGTAGCAATGGCAACAACGTTGCGCAAACTATTAACTGGCGAACTACTTACTCT
AGCTTCCCGGCAACAATTAATAGACTGGATGGAGGCGGATAAAGTTGCAGGACCACTTCTGCGCTCGGCC
CTTCCGGCTGGCTGGTTTATTGCTGATAAATCTGGAGCCGGTGAGCGTGGGTCTCGCGGTATCATTGCAG
CACTGGGGCCAGATGGTAAGCCCTCCCGTATCGTAGTTATCTACACGACGGGGAGTCAGGCAACTATGGA
TGAACGAAATAGACAGATCGCTGAGATAGGTGCCTCACTGATTAAGCATTGGTAACTGTCAGACCAAGTT
TACTCATAACGCGTCAATTCGAGGGGGATCAATTCCGTGATAGGTGGGCTGCCCTTCCTGGTTGGCTTGG
TTTCATCAGCCATCCGCTTGCCCTCATCTGTTACGCCGGCGGTAGCCGGCCAGCCTCGCAGAGCAGGATT
CCCGTTGAGCACCGCCAGGTGCGAATAAGGGACAGTGAAGAAGGAACACCCGCTCGCGGGTGGGCCTACT
TCACCTATCCTGCCCGGCTGACGCCGTTGGATACACCAAGGAAAGTCTACACGAACCCTTTGGCAAAATC
CTGTATATCGTGCGAAAAAGGATGGATATACCGAAAAAATCGCTATAATGACCCCGAAGCAGGGTTATGC
AGCGGAAAACGGAATTGATCCGGCCACGATGCGTCCGGCGTAGAG
